>Addgene plasmid #246377 | TET-ZF37-mCherry-BGH_pKG01502 | addgene full sequence | sequence record 491513 | Addgene NGS Result
GCCCGAGCTTAAGTAACTAACTAACAGGAAGAGTTTGTAGAAACGCAAAAAGGCCATCCGTCAGGATGGC
CTTCTGCTTAGTTTGATGCCTGGCAGTTTATGGCGGGCGTCCTGCCCGCCACCCTCCGGGCCGTTGCTTC
ACAACGTTCAAATCCGCTCCCGGCGGATTTGTCCTACTCAGGAGAGCGTTCACCGACAAACAACAGATAA
AACGAAAGGCCCAGTCTTCCGACTGAGCCTTTCGTTTTATTTGATGCCTGGCAGTTCCCTACTCTCGCTT
AGTAGTTAGACGTCCCCGAGATCCATGCTAGCGGTAATACGGTTATCCACAGAATCAGGGGATAACGCAG
GAAAGAACATGTGAGCAAAAGGCCAGCAAAAGGCCAGGAACCGTAAAAAGGCCGCGTTGCTGGCGTTTTT
CCATAGGCTCCGCCCCCCTGACGAGCATCACAAAAATCGACGCTCAAGTCAGAGGTGGCGAAACCCGACA
GGACTATAAAGATACCAGGCGTTTCCCCCTGGAAGCTCCCTCGTGCGCTCTCCTGTTCCGACCCTGCCGC
TTACCGGATACCTGTCCGCCTTTCTCCCTTCGGGAAGCGTGGCGCTTTCTCATAGCTCACGCTGTAGGTA
TCTCAGTTCGGTGTAGGTCGTTCGCTCCAAGCTGGGCTGTGTGCACGAACCCCCCGTTCAGCCCGACCGC
TGCGCCTTATCCGGTAACTATCGTCTTGAGTCCAACCCGGTAAGACACGACTTATCGCCACTGGCAGCAG
CCACTGGTAACAGGATTAGCAGAGCGAGGTATGTAGGCGGTGCTACAGAGTTCTTGAAGTGGTGGCCTAA
CTACGGCTACACTAGAAGAACAGTATTTGGTATCTGCGCTCTGCTGAAGCCAGTTACCTTCGGAAAAAGA
GTTGGTAGCTCTTGATCCGGCAAACAAACCACCGCTGGTAGCGGTGGTTTTTTTGTTTGCAAGCAGCAGA
TTACGCGCAGAAAAAAAGGATCTCAAGAAGATCCTTTGATCTTTTCTACGGGGTCTGACGCTCAGTGGAA
CGGGGCCCAATCTGAATAATGTTACAACCAATTAACCAATTCTGATTAGAAAAACTCATCGAGCATCAAA
TGAAACTGCAATTTATTCATATCAGGATTATCAATACCATATTTTTGAAAAAGCCGTTTCTGTAATGAAG
GAGAAAACTCACCGAGGCAGTTCCATAGGATGGCAAGATCCTGGTATCGGTCTGCGATTCCGACTCGTCC
AACATCAATACAACCTATTAATTTCCCCTCGTCAAAAATAAGGTTATCAAGTGAGAAATCACCATGAGTG
ACGACTGAATCCGGTGAGAATGGCAAAAGTTTATGCATTTCTTTCCAGACTTGTTCAACAGGCCAGCCAT
TACGCTCGTCATCAAAATCACTCGCATCAACCAAACCGTTATTCATTCGTGATTGCGCCTGAGCTAGACG
AAATACGCGATCGCTGTTAAAAGGACAATTACAAACAGGAATCGAATGCAACCGGCGCAGGAACACTGCC
AGCGCATCAACAATATTTTCACCTGAATCAGGATATTCTTCTAATACCTGGAATGCTGTTTTTCCGGGGA
TCGCAGTGGTGAGTAACCATGCATCACCAGGAGTACGGATAAAATGCTTGATGGTCGGAAGAGGCATAAA
TTCCGTCAGCCAGTTTAGTCTGACCATCTCATCTGTAACATCATTGGCAACGCTACCTTTGCCATGTTTC
AGAAACAACTCTGGCGCATCGGGCTTCCCATACAAGCGATAGATTGTCGCACCTGATTGCCCGACATTAT
CGCGAGCCCATTTATACCCATATAAATCAGCATCCATGTTGGAATTTAATCGCGGCCTCGACGTTTCCCG
TTGAATATGGCTCATAACACCCCTTGTATTACTGTTTATGTAAGCAGACAGTTTTATTGTTCATGATGAT
ATATTTTTATCTTGTGCAATGTAACATCAGAGATTTTGAGACACGGGCACCTGCAGTCTTCGTACTATTC
CTCGAGTTTACTCCCTATCAGTGATAGAGAACGTATGAAGAGTTTACTCCCTATCAGTGATAGAGAACGT
ATGCAGACTTTACTCCCTATCAGTGATAGAGAACGTATAAGGAGTTTACTCCCTATCAGTGATAGAGAAC
GTATGACCAGTTTACTCCCTATCAGTGATAGAGAACGTATCTACAGTTTACTCCCTATCAGTGATAGAGA
ACGTATATCCAGTTTACTCCCTATCAGTGATAGAGAACGTATAAGCTTTAGGCGTGTACGGTGGGCGCCT
ATAAAAGCAGAGCTCGTTTAGTGAACCGTCAGATCGCCTGGAGCAATTCCACAACACTTTTGTCTTATAC
CAACTTTCCGTACCACTTCCTACCCTCGTAAAGAGCTCGTTTAGTGAACCGTCAGATCGCCTGGAGACGC
CATCCACGCTGTAATGAGCCACCGCCACCATGGATTATAAGGATCACGATGGCGACTACAAGGACCACGA
TATTGACTACAAAGACGATGACGATAAAATGGCTCCTAAGAAAAAGCGCAAAGTCGGTATCCATGGCGTT
CCCGTCGACGGTGGACTGCAGGCCCCACCAACCGATGTTTCTTTAGGTGATGAGTTACATTTGGACGGTG
AGGACGTAGCTATGGCACATGCAGATGCCTTAGACGATTTTGACTTGGATATGTTAGGAGATGGAGATTC
ACCAGGACCTGGTTTCACACCACACGATTCAGCTCCATACGGTGCTTTGGACATGGCCGATTTCGAATTT
GAACAGATGTTTACTGATGCCTTGGGTATAGACGAATACGGTGGTGGAGCTAGACCCGGGGAGCGCCCCT
TCCAGTGTCGCATTTGCATGCGGAACTTTTCGAGAAATTTCATTTTGCAAAGACATACCCGTACTCATAC
CGGTGAAAAACCGTTTCAGTGTCGGATCTGTATGCGAAATTTCTCCGATAGAGCTAATTTGAGGAGGCAT
CTGCGTACGCACACCGGCGAGAAGCCATTCCAATGCCGAATATGCATGCGCAACTTCAGTAGACATGATC
AATTGACTAGACACCTAAAAACCCACCTGAGAGGATCTGGAAGCGGAGCTACTAACTTCAGCCTGCTGAA
GCAGGCTGGAGACGTGGAGGAGAACCCTGGACCTGCACCAGGAAGTATGGTGAGCAAGGGCGAGGAGGAT
AACATGGCCATCATCAAGGAGTTCATGCGCTTCAAGGTGCACATGGAGGGCTCCGTGAACGGCCACGAGT
TCGAGATCGAGGGCGAGGGCGAGGGCCGCCCCTACGAGGGCACCCAGACCGCCAAGCTGAAGGTGACCAA
GGGTGGCCCCCTGCCCTTCGCCTGGGACATCCTGTCCCCTCAGTTCATGTACGGCTCCAAGGCCTACGTG
AAGCACCCCGCCGACATCCCCGACTACTTGAAGCTGTCCTTCCCCGAGGGCTTCAAGTGGGAGCGCGTGA
TGAACTTCGAGGACGGCGGCGTGGTGACCGTGACCCAGGACTCCTCCCTGCAGGACGGCGAGTTCATCTA
CAAGGTGAAGCTGCGCGGCACCAACTTCCCCTCCGACGGCCCCGTAATGCAGAAGAAGACCATGGGCTGG
GAGGCCTCCTCCGAGCGGATGTACCCCGAGGACGGCGCCCTGAAGGGCGAGATCAAGCAGAGGCTGAAGC
TGAAGGACGGCGGCCACTACGACGCTGAGGTCAAGACCACCTACAAGGCCAAGAAGCCCGTGCAGCTGCC
CGGCGCCTACAACGTCAACATCAAGTTGGACATCACCTCCCACAACGAGGACTACACCATCGTGGAACAG
TACGAACGCGCCGAGGGCCGCCACTCCACCGGCGGCATGGACGAGCTGTACAAGCAATTGCCAAAAAAGA
AGAGAAAGGTATAACAACGTTGCACCTGTGCCTTCTAGTTGCCAGCCATCTGTTGTTTGCCCCTCCCCCG
TGCCTTCCTTGACCCTGGAAGGTGCCACTCCCACTGTCCTTTCCTAATAAAATGAGGAAATTGCATCGCA
TTGTCTGAGTAGGTGTCATTCTATTCTGGGGGGTGGGGTGGGGCAGGACAGCAAGGGGGAGGATTGGGAA
GACAATAGCAGGCATGCTGGGGATGCGGTGGGCTCTATGGCGCTAGTAGACTGCAGGTGG
Features (pLannotate 1.2.2; 11 found; start..end, strand, type, name):
     48..75      -  terminator     rrnB T2 terminator: transcription terminator T2 from the E. coli rrnB gene
    207..250     +  terminator     rrnB T1 terminator: Escherichia coli rrnB; transcription terminator T1 from the E. coli rrnB gene
    418..1006    -  rep_origin     ori: high-copy-number ColE1/pMB1/pBR322/pUC origin of replication
   1096..1905    -  CDS            KanR: aminoglycoside phosphotransferase; aph(3')-Ia; confers resistance to kanamycin in bacteria or G418 (Geneticin®) in eukaryotes
   2034..2412    +  promoter       TRE3G promoter: 3rd-generation Tet-responsive promoter that can be activated by binding of Tet-On® 3G
   2412..2446    +  promoter       TRE3GV promoter (fragment): 3rd-generation Tet-responsive promoter that can be activated by binding of Tet-On® 3G, optimized for retroviral and lentiviral vectors
   2525..2548    +  CDS            3xFLAG (fragment): three tandem FLAG® epitope tags
   2612..2845    +  CDS            VP16_HHV11 (fragment): Experimental evidence at protein level: Swiss-Prot protein existence level 1. May play a role in the aggregation of tegument proteins around nucleocapsids during virus morphogenesis. From Human herpesvirus 1 (strain 17) (HHV-1) (Human herpes simplex virus 1).
   3197..3904    +  CDS            mCherry: mCherry is a basic (constitutively fluorescent) red fluorescent protein published in 2004, derived from Discosoma sp.. It is reported to be a very rapidly-maturing monomer with low acid sensitivity.
   3911..3931    +  CDS            SV40 NLS: nuclear localization signal of SV40 (simian virus 40) large T antigen
   3946..4170    +  polyA_signal   bGH poly(A) signal: bovine growth hormone polyadenylation signal
