[The description below was written by a language model from this plasmid's Addgene catalogue record and pLannotate feature annotations shown in this document.]
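Description:
TET-ZF37-mCherry-BGH_pKG01502 is a compact (about 4.2 kb) mammalian expression plasmid for synthetic biology, assembled by Golden Gate cloning into the depositing lab's pSHIP backbone. It is propagated in E. coli through a high-copy ColE1/pUC-type origin and selected with kanamycin via an aph(3')-Ia resistance gene. Two rrnB terminators (T1 and T2) lie next to the bacterial module, where they probably insulate the insert from read-through transcription. No viral packaging elements, integration sites or dedicated mammalian selection cassette are annotated, so the plasmid appears suited to delivery by transfection.

The payload is a single transcription unit driven by a third-generation Tet-responsive promoter (TRE3G), which is active only when a Tet-On-type transactivator is supplied in trans and doxycycline is present. This plasmid does not encode that transactivator. The promoter drives a synthetic zinc-finger activator (ZFa) made of the herpes simplex virus VP16 activation domain fused to the ZF37 zinc-finger DNA-binding domain. A short FLAG epitope fragment is annotated upstream of VP16. The ZF37 domain and the 2A peptide are not annotated themselves but presumably occupy the gap between VP16 and mCherry. The 2A element allows mCherry to be produced as a separate polypeptide from the same transcript, so red fluorescence reports how much activator is being expressed. An SV40 nuclear localization signal is annotated immediately after mCherry, and the bovine growth hormone polyadenylation signal ends the unit.

The construct provides inducible, fluorescently trackable expression of a ZF37-based activator, which would be used to drive promoters carrying cognate ZF37 binding sites in engineered gene circuits. It was deposited with work on programmable control of transgene expression.
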