Addgene plasmid #246377: TET-ZF37-mCherry-BGH_pKG01502
Purpose: ZFa Plasmid expressing VP16-ZF37-2A-mCherry from the TET promoter
Depositing lab: Kate Galloway. Depositing organization: Massachusetts Institute of Technology. Publication: Programmable promoter editing for precise control of transgene expression. Kabaria SR, Bae Y, Ehmann ME, Lende-Dorn BA, Beitz AM, Peterman EL, Love KS, Ploessl DS, Galloway KE. Nat Biotechnol. 2025 Oct 13. doi: 10.1038/s41587-025-02854-y. PubMed 41083901.
Backbone
  Vector backbone: Galloway Lab pSHIP Backbone
  Backbone manufacturer: Galloway Lab
  Vector type: Mammalian Expression, Synthetic Biology
Growth in bacteria
  Bacterial resistance: Kanamycin, 50 μg/mL
  Growth temperature: 30°C
  Growth strain: NEB Stable
  Copy number: High Copy
Gene/Insert
  Gene/Insert name: VP16-ZF37-2A-mCherry
  Species: Synthetic
  Mutation: none
  Cloning method: Golden Gate
Resource information
  A portion of this plasmid was derived from a plasmid made by: Addgene #138759
Terms and licenses: Academic/Nonprofit Terms; Industry Terms: Not Available to Industry
Depositor comments: Please visit https://doi.org/10.1101/2024.06.19.599813 for bioRxiv preprint.
How to cite: TET-ZF37-mCherry-BGH_pKG01502 was a gift from Kate Galloway (Addgene plasmid # 246377 ; http://n2t.net/addgene:246377 ; RRID:Addgene_246377)
